>Addgene plasmid #144138 | TFORF2617 | addgene full sequence | sequence record 396208 | Addgene NGS Result
TTAATGTAGTCTTATGCAATACTCTTGTAGTCTTGCAACATGGTAACGATGAGTTAGCAACATGCCTTAC
AAGGAGAGAAAAAGCACCGTGCATGCCGATTGGTGGAAGTAAGGTGGTACGATCGTGCCTTATTAGGAAG
GCAACAGACGGGTCTGACATGGATTGGACGAACCACTGAATTGCCGCATTGCAGAGATATTGTATTTAAG
TGCCTAGCTCGATACATAAACGGGTCTCTCTGGTTAGACCAGATCTGAGCCTGGGAGCTCTCTGGCTAAC
TAGGGAACCCACTGCTTAAGCCTCAATAAAGCTTGCCTTGAGTGCTTCAAGTAGTGTGTGCCCGTCTGTT
GTGTGACTCTGGTAACTAGAGATCCCTCAGACCCTTTTAGTCAGTGTGGAAAATCTCTAGCAGTGGCGCC
CGAACAGGGACTTGAAAGCGAAAGGGAAACCAGAGGAGCTCTCTCGACGCAGGACTCGGCTTGCTGAAGC
GCGCACGGCAAGAGGCGAGGGGCGGCGACTGGTGAGTACGCCAAAAATTTTGACTAGCGGAGGCTAGAAG
GAGAGAGATGGGTGCGAGAGCGTCAGTATTAAGCGGGGGAGAATTAGATCGCGATGGGAAAAAATTCGGT
TAAGGCCAGGGGGAAAGAAAAAATATAAATTAAAACATATAGTATGGGCAAGCAGGGAGCTAGAACGATT
CGCAGTTAATCCTGGCCTGTTAGAAACATCAGAAGGCTGTAGACAAATACTGGGACAGCTACAACCATCC
CTTCAGACAGGATCAGAAGAACTTAGATCATTATATAATACAGTAGCAACCCTCTATTGTGTGCATCAAA
GGATAGAGATAAAAGACACCAAGGAAGCTTTAGACAAGATAGAGGAAGAGCAAAACAAAAGTAAGACCAC
CGCACAGCAAGCGGCCGCTGATCTTCAGACCTGGAGGAGGAGATATGAGGGACAATTGGAGAAGTGAATT
ATATAAATATAAAGTAGTAAAAATTGAACCATTAGGAGTAGCACCCACCAAGGCAAAGAGAAGAGTGGTG
CAGAGAGAAAAAAGAGCAGTGGGAATAGGAGCTTTGTTCCTTGGGTTCTTGGGAGCAGCAGGAAGCACTA
TGGGCGCAGCGTCAATGACGCTGACGGTACAGGCCAGACAATTATTGTCTGGTATAGTGCAGCAGCAGAA
CAATTTGCTGAGGGCTATTGAGGCGCAACAGCATCTGTTGCAACTCACAGTCTGGGGCATCAAGCAGCTC
CAGGCAAGAATCCTGGCTGTGGAAAGATACCTAAAGGATCAACAGCTCCTGGGGATTTGGGGTTGCTCTG
GAAAACTCATTTGCACCACTGCTGTGCCTTGGAATGCTAGTTGGAGTAATAAATCTCTGGAACAGATTTG
GAATCACACGACCTGGATGGAGTGGGACAGAGAAATTAACAATTACACAAGCTTAATACACTCCTTAATT
GAAGAATCGCAAAACCAGCAAGAAAAGAATGAACAAGAATTATTGGAATTAGATAAATGGGCAAGTTTGT
GGAATTGGTTTAACATAACAAATTGGCTGTGGTATATAAAATTATTCATAATGATAGTAGGAGGCTTGGT
AGGTTTAAGAATAGTTTTTGCTGTACTTTCTATAGTGAATAGAGTTAGGCAGGGATATTCACCATTATCG
TTTCAGACCCACCTCCCAACCCCGAGGGGACCCATGCATTGCATCTCAATTAGTCAGCAACCAGGTGTGG
AAAGTCCCCAGGCTCCCCAGCAGGCAGAAGTATGCAAAGCATGCGTCTCAATTAGTCAGCAACCATAGTC
CCGCCCCTAACTCCGCCCATCCCGCCCCTAACTCCGCCCAGTTCCGCCCATTCTCCGCCCCATGGCTGAC
TAATTTTTTTTATTTATGCAGAGGCCGAGGCCGCCTCGGCCTCTGAGCTATTCCAGAAGTAGTGAGGAGG
CTTTTTTGGAGGCCTAGGCTTTTGCAAAAAGCTTTCTAGAGGTACCACCGGAGCTTACCATGACCGAGTA
CAAGCCCACGGTGCGCCTCGCCACCCGCGACGACGTCCCCAGGGCCGTACGCACCCTCGCCGCCGCGTTC
GCCGACTACCCCGCCACGCGCCACACCGTCGATCCGGACCGCCACATCGAGCGGGTCACCGAGCTGCAAG
AACTCTTCCTCACGCGCGTCGGGCTCGACATCGGCAAGGTGTGGGTCGCGGACGACGGCGCCGCCGTGGC
GGTCTGGACCACGCCGGAGAGCGTCGAAGCGGGGGCGGTGTTCGCCGAGATCGGCCCGCGCATGGCCGAG
TTGAGCGGTTCCCGGCTGGCCGCGCAGCAACAGATGGAAGGCCTCCTGGCGCCGCACCGGCCCAAGGAGC
CCGCGTGGTTCCTGGCCACCGTCGGCGTCTCGCCCGACCACCAGGGCAAGGGTCTGGGCAGCGCCGTCGT
GCTCCCCGGAGTGGAGGCGGCCGAGCGCGCCGGGGTGCCCGCCTTCCTGGAGACCTCCGCGCCCCGCAAC
CTCCCCTTCTACGAGCGGCTCGGCTTCACCGTCACCGCCGACGTCGAGGTGCCCGAAGGACCGCGCACCT
GGTGCATGACCCGCAAGCCCGGTGCCAGTTAACGAATTCTAGATCTTGAGACAAATGGCAGTATTCATCC
ACAATTTTAAAAGAAAAGGGGGGATTGGGGGGTACAGTGCAGGGGAAAGAATAGTAGACATAATAGCAAC
AGACATACAAACTAAAGAATTACAAAAACAAATTACAAAAATTCAAAATTTTCGGGTTTATTACAGGGAC
AGCAGAGATCCACTTTGGCGCCGGCTCGAGGCCTGCAGGTGCAAAGATGGATAAAGTTTTAAACAGAGAG
GAATCTTTGCAGCTAATGGACCTTCTAGGTCTTGAAAGGAGTGGGAATTGGCTCCGGTGCCCGTCAGTGG
GCAGAGCGCACATCGCCCACAGTCCCCGAGAAGTTGGGGGGAGGGGTCGGCAATTGAACCGGTGCCTAGA
GAAGGTGGCGCGGGGTAAACTGGGAAAGTGATGTCGTGTACTGGCTCCGCCTTTTTCCCGAGGGTGGGGG
AGAACCGTATATAAGTGCAGTAGTCGCCGTGAACGTTCTTTTTCGCAACGGGTTTGCCGCCAGAACACAG
GTAAGTGCCGTGTGTGGTTCCCGCGGGCCTGGCCTCTTTACGGGTTATGGCCCTTGCGTGCCTTGAATTA
CTTCCACCTGGCTGCAGTACGTGATTCTTGATCCCGAGCTTCGGGTTGGAAGTGGGTGGGAGAGTTCGAG
GCCTTGCGCTTAAGGAGCCCCTTCGCCTCGTGCTTGAGTTGAGGCCTGGCCTGGGCGCTGGGGCCGCCGC
GTGCGAATCTGGTGGCACCTTCGCGCCTGTCTCGCTGCTTTCGATAAGTCTCTAGCCATTTAAAATTTTT
GATGACCTGCTGCGACGCTTTTTTTCTGGCAAGATAGTCTTGTAAATGCGGGCCAAGATCTGCACACTGG
TATTTCGGTTTTTGGGGCCGCGGGCGGCGACGGGGCCCGTGCGTCCCAGCGCACATGTTCGGCGAGGCGG
GGCCTGCGAGCGCGGCCACCGAGAATCGGACGGGGGTAGTCTCAAGCTGGCCGGCCTGCTCTGGTGCCTG
GCCTCGCGCCGCCGTGTATCGCCCCGCCCTGGGCGGCAAGGCTGGCCCGGTCGGCACCAGTTGCGTGAGC
GGAAAGATGGCCGCTTCCCGGCCCTGCTGCAGGGAGCTCAAAATGGAGGACGCGGCGCTCGGGAGAGCGG
GCGGGTGAGTCACCCACACAAAGGAAAAGGGCCTTTCCGTCCTCAGCCGTCGCTTCATGTGACTCCACGG
AGTACCGGGCGCCGTCCAGGCACCTCGATTAGTTCTCGAGCTTTTGGAGTACGTCGTCTTTAGGTTGGGG
GGAGGGGTTTTATGCGATGGAGTTTCCCCACACTGAGTGGGTGGAGACTGAAGTTAGGCCAGCTTGGCAC
TTGATGTAATTCTCCTTGGAATTTGCCCTTTTTGAGTTTGGATCTTGGTTCATTCTCAAGCCTCAGACAG
TGGTTCAAAGTTTTTTTCTTCCATTTCAGGTGTCGTGAGGCTAGCACCGCCACCATGCTGGAGAACTACA
GGAACCTGGTCTCAGTGGAACATCAGCTTTCCAAACCAGATGTGGTATCTCAGTTAGAGGAGGCAGAAGA
TTTCTGGCCAGTGGAGAGAGGAATTCCTCAAGACACCATTCCAGAGTATCCTGAGCTCCAGCTGGACCCT
AAATTGGATCCTCTTCCTGCTGAGAGTCCCCTAATGAACATTGAGGTTGTTGAGGTCCTCACACTGAACC
AGGAGGTGGCTGGTCCCCGGAATGCCCAGATCCAGGCCCTATATGCTGAAGATGGAAGCCTGAGTGCAGA
TGCCCCCAGTGAGCAGGTCCAACAGCAGGGCAAGCATCCAGGTGACCCTGAGGCCGCGCGCCAGAGGTTC
CGGCAGTTCCGTTATAAGGACATGACAGGTCCCCGGGAGGCCCTGGACCAGCTCCGAGAGCTGTGTCACC
AGTGGCTACAGCCTAAGGCACGCTCCAAGGAGCAGATCCTGGAGCTGCTGGTGCTGGAGCAGTTCCTAGG
TGCACTGCCTGTGAAGCTCCGGACATGGGTGGAATCGCAGCACCCAGAGAACTGCCAAGAGGTGGTGGCC
CTGGTAGAGGGTGTGACCTGGATGTCTGAGGAGGAAGTACTTCCTGCAGGACAACCTGCCGAGGGCACCA
CCTGCTGCCTCGAGGTCACTGCCCAGCAGGAGGAGAAGCAGGAGGATGCAGCCATCTGCCCAGTGACAGT
GCTCCCTGAGGAGCCAGTGACCTTCCAGGATGTGGCTGTGGACTTCAGCCGGGAGGAGTGGGGGCTGCTG
GGCCCGACACAGAGGACCGAGTACCGCGATGTGATGCTGGAGACCTTTGGGCACCTGGTCTCTGTGGGGT
GGGAGACTACACTGGAAAATAAAGAGTTAGCTCCAAATTCTGACATTCCTGAGGAAGAACCAGCCCCCAG
CCTGAAAGTACAAGAATCCTCAAGGGATTGTGCCTTGTCCTCTACATTAGAAGATACCTTGCAGGGTGGG
GTCCAGGAAGTCCAAGACACAGTGTTGAAGCAGATGGAGTCTGCTCAGGAAAAAGACCTTCCTCAGAAGA
AGCACTTTGACAACCGTGAGTCCCAGGCAAACAGTGGTGCTCTTGACACAAACCAAGTTTCGCTCCAGAA
AATTGACAACCCTGAGTCCCAGGCAAACAGTGGCGCTCTTGACACAAACCAAGTTTTGCTCCACAAAATT
CCTCCTAGAAAACGATTGCGCAAACGTGACTCACAAGTTAAAAGTATGAAACATAATTCACGTGTAAAAA
TTCATCAGAAGAGCTGTGAAAGGCAAAAGGCCAAGGAAGGCAATGGTTGTAGGAAAACCTTCAGTCGGAG
TACTAAACAGATTACGTTTATAAGAATTCACAAGGGGAGCCAAGTTTGCCGATGCAGTGAATGTGGTAAA
ATATTCCGGAACCCAAGATACTTTTCTGTGCATAAGAAAATCCATACCGGAGAGAGGCCCTATGTGTGTC
AAGACTGTGGGAAAGGATTTGTTCAGAGCTCTTCCCTCACACAGCATCAGAGAGTTCATTCTGGAGAGAG
ACCATTTGAATGTCAGGAGTGTGGGAGGACCTTCAATGATCGCTCAGCCATCTCCCAGCACCTGAGGACT
CACACTGGCGCTAAGCCCTACAAGTGTCAGGACTGTGGAAAAGCCTTCCGCCAGAGCTCCCACCTCATCA
GACATCAGAGGACTCACACCGGGGAGCGCCCATATGCATGCAACAAATGTGGAAAGGCCTTCACCCAGAG
CTCACACCTTATTGGGCACCAGAGAACCCACAATAGGACAAAGCGAAAGAAGAAACAGCCTACCTCATAG
TAATGAACTAGTCCGTAACTTGAAAGTATTTCGATTTCTTGGCTTTATATATCTTGTGGAAAGGACGATG
CCCTGGTATTCCCACGGTCATAACGCGTTAAGTCGACAATCAACCTCTGGATTACAAAATTTGTGAAAGA
TTGACTGGTATTCTTAACTATGTTGCTCCTTTTACGCTATGTGGATACGCTGCTTTAATGCCTTTGTATC
ATGCTATTGCTTCCCGTATGGCTTTCATTTTCTCCTCCTTGTATAAATCCTGGTTGCTGTCTCTTTATGA
GGAGTTGTGGCCCGTTGTCAGGCAACGTGGCGTGGTGTGCACTGTGTTTGCTGACGCAACCCCCACTGGT
TGGGGCATTGCCACCACCTGTCAGCTCCTTTCCGGGACTTTCGCTTTCCCCCTCCCTATTGCCACGGCGG
AACTCATCGCCGCCTGCCTTGCCCGCTGCTGGACAGGGGCTCGGCTGTTGGGCACTGACAATTCCGTGGT
GTTGTCGGGGAAATCATCGTCCTTTCCTTGGCTGCTCGCCTGTGTTGCCACCTGGATTCTGCGCGGGACG
TCCTTCTGCTACGTCCCTTCGGCCCTCAATCCAGCGGACCTTCCTTCCCGCGGCCTGCTGCCGGCTCTGC
GGCCTCTTCCGCGTCTTCGCCTTCGCCCTCAGACGAGTCGGATCTCCCTTTGGGCCGCCTCCCCGCGTCG
ACTTTAAGACCAATGACTTACAAGGCAGCTGTAGATCTTAGCCACTTTTTAAAAGAAAAGGGGGGACTGG
AAGGGCTAATTCACTCCCAACGAAGACAAGATCTGCTTTTTGCTTGTACTGGGTCTCTCTGGTTAGACCA
GATCTGAGCCTGGGAGCTCTCTGGCTAACTAGGGAACCCACTGCTTAAGCCTCAATAAAGCTTGCCTTGA
GTGCTTCAAGTAGTGTGTGCCCGTCTGTTGTGTGACTCTGGTAACTAGAGATCCCTCAGACCCTTTTAGT
CAGTGTGGAAAATCTCTAGCAGTACGTATAGTAGTTCATGTCATCTTATTATTCAGTATTTATAACTTGC
AAAGAAATGAATATCAGAGAGTGAGAGGAACTTGTTTATTGCAGCTTATAATGGTTACAAATAAAGCAAT
AGCATCACAAATTTCACAAATAAAGCATTTTTTTCACTGCATTCTAGTTGTGGTTTGTCCAAACTCATCA
ATGTATCTTATCATGTCTGGCTCTAGCTATCCCGCCCCTAACTCCGCCCATCCCGCCCCTAACTCCGCCC
AGTTCCGCCCATTCTCCGCCCCATGGCTGACTAATTTTTTTTATTTATGCAGAGGCCGAGGCCGCCTCGG
CCTCTGAGCTATTCCAGAAGTAGTGAGGAGGCTTTTTTGGAGGCCTAGGGACGTACCCAATTCGCCCTAT
AGTGAGTCGTATTACGCGCGCTCACTGGCCGTCGTTTTACAACGTCGTGACTGGGAAAACCCTGGCGTTA
CCCAACTTAATCGCCTTGCAGCACATCCCCCTTTCGCCAGCTGGCGTAATAGCGAAGAGGCCCGCACCGA
TCGCCCTTCCCAACAGTTGCGCAGCCTGAATGGCGAATGGG
[124 nt withheld, positions 7532-7655]
C
[91 nt withheld, positions 7657-7747]
A
[49 nt withheld, positions 7749-7797]
CCTTTGACGTTGGAGTCCACGTTCTTT
[37 nt withheld, positions 7825-7861]
ACCCTATCTCGGTCTATTCTTTTGATTTATAAGGGATTTTGCCGATTTCGGCCTATTGGTTAAAAAATGA
GCTGATTTAACAAAAATTTAACGCGAATTTTAACAAAATATTAACGCTTACAATTTAGGTGGCACTTTTC
GGGGAAATGTGCGCGGAACCCCTATTTGTTTATTTTTCTAAATACATTCAAATATGTATCCGCTCATGAG
ACAATAACCCTGATAAATGCTTCAATAATATTGAAAAAGGAAGAGTATGAGTATTCAACATTTCCGTGTC
GCCCTTATTCCCTTTTTTGCGGCATTTTGCCTTCCTGTTTTTGCTCACCCAGAAACGCTGGTGAAAGTAA
AAGATGCTGAAGATCAGTTGGGTGCACGAGTGGGTTACATCGAACTGGATCTCAACAGCGGTAAGATCCT
TGAGAGTTTTCGCCCCGAAGAACGTTTTCCAATGATGAGCACTTTTAAAGTTCTGCTATGTGGCGCGGTA
TTATCCCGTATTGACGCCGGGCAAGAGCAACTCGGTCGCCGCATACACTATTCTCAGAATGACTTGGTTG
AGTACTCACCAGTCACAGAAAAGCATCTTACGGATGGCATGACAGTAAGAGAATTATGCAGTGCTGCCAT
AACCATGAGTGATAACACTGCGGCCAACTTACTTCTGACAACGATCGGAGGACCGAAGGAGCTAACCGCT
TTTTTGCACAACATGGGGGATCATGTAACTCGCCTTGATCGTTGGGAACCGGAGCTGAATGAAGCCATAC
CAAACGACGAGCGTGACACCACGATGCCTGTAGCAATGGCAACAACGTTGCGCAAACTATTAACTGGCGA
ACTACTTACTCTAGCTTCCCGGCAACAATTAATAGACTGGATGGAGGCGGATAAAGTTGCAGGACCACTT
CTGCGCTCGGCCCTTCCGGCTGGCTGGTTTATTGCTGATAAATCTGGAGCCGGTGAGCGTGGGTCTCGCG
GTATCATTGCAGCACTGGGGCCAGATGGTAAGCCCTCCCGTATCGTAGTTATCTACACGACGGGGAGTCA
GGCAACTATGGATGAACGAAATAGACAGATCGCTGAGATAGGTGCCTCACTGATTAAGCATTGGTAACTG
TCAGACCAAGTTTACTCATATATACTTTAGATTGATTTAAAACTTCATTTTTAATTTAAAAGGATCTAGG
TGAAGATCCTTTTTGATAATCTCATGACCAAAATCCCTTAACGTGAGTTTTCGTTCCACTGAGCGTCAGA
CCCCGTAGAAAAGATCAAAGGATCTTCTTGAGATCCTTTTTTTCTGCGCGTAATCTGCTGCTTGCAAACA
AAAAAACCACCGCTACCAGCGGTGGTTTGTTTGCCGGATCAAGAGCTACCAACTCTTTTTCCGAAGGTAA
CTGGCTTCAGCAGAGCGCAGATACCAAATACTGTTCTTCTAGTGTAGCCGTAGTTAGGCCACCACTTCAA
GAACTCTGTAGCACCGCCTACATACCTCGCTCTGCTAATCCTGTTACCAGTGGCTGCTGCCAGTGGCGAT
AAGTCGTGTCTTACCGGGTTGGACTCAAGACGATAGTTACCGGATAAGGCGCAGCGGTCGGGCTGAACGG
GGGGTTCGTGCACACAGCCCAGCTTGGAGCGAACGACCTACACCGAACTGAGATACCTACAGCGTGAGCT
ATGAGAAAGCGCCACGCTTCCCGAAGGGAGAAAGGCGGACAGGTATCCGGTAAGCGGCAGGGTCGGAACA
GGAGAGCGCACGAGGGAGCTTCCAGGGGGAAACGCCTGGTATCTTTATAGTCCTGTCGGGTTTCGCCACC
TCTGACTTGAGCGTCGATTTTTGTGATGCTCGTCAGGGGGGCGGAGCCTATGGAAAAACGCCAGCAACGC
GGCCTTTTTACGGTTCCTGGCCTTTTGCTGGCCTTTTGCTCACATGTTCTTTCCTGCGTTATCCCCTGAT
TCTGTGGATAACCGTATTACCGCCTTTGAGTGAGCTGATACCGCTCGCCGCAGCCGAACGACCGAGCGCA
GCGAGTCAGTGAGCGAGGAAGCGGAAGAGCGCCCAATACGCAAACCGCCTCTCCCCGCGCGTTGGCCGAT
TCATTAATGCAGCTGGCACGACAGGTTTCCCGACTGGAAAGCGGGCAGTGAGCGCAACGCAATTAATGTG
AGTTAGCTCACTCATTAGGCACCCCAGGCTTTACACTTTATGCTTCCGGCTCGTATGTTGTGTGGAATTG
TGAGCGGATAACAATTTCACACAGGAAACAGCTATGACCATGATTACGCCAAGCGCGCAATTAACCCTCA
CTAAAGGGAACAAAAGCTGGAGCTGCAAGC
Features (pLannotate 1.2.2; 31 found; start..end, strand, type, name):
      5..231     +  promoter       RSV promoter: Rous sarcoma virus enhancer/promoter
    232..412     +  LTR            5' LTR (truncated): truncated 5' long terminal repeat (LTR) from HIV-1
    459..584     +  misc_feature   HIV-1 Ψ: packaging signal of human immunodeficiency virus type 1
    568..931     +  CDS            HIV-1 gag (fragment): gag protein from human immunodeficiency virus 1; gag
   1077..1310    +  misc_feature   RRE: The Rev response element (RRE) of HIV-1 allows for Rev-dependent mRNA export from the nucleus to the cytoplasm.
   1687..1713    +  CDS            Rev (fragment): human immunodeficiency virus 1 (HIV-1) Rev protein; rev; enhances nuclear export of unspliced and incompletely spliced viral mRNAs
   1720..1743    +  promoter       SV40 promoter (fragment): SV40 early promoter
   1744..1815    +  promoter       SV40 promoter (fragment): SV40 enhancer and early promoter
   1839..1974    +  rep_origin     SV40 ori: SV40 origin of replication
   2020..2616    +  CDS            PuroR (fragment): puromycin N-acetyltransferase; pac from Streptomyces; confers resistance to puromycin
   2665..2782    +  misc_feature   cPPT/CTS: central polypurine tract and central termination sequence of HIV-1
   2847..2913    +  CDS            small t antigen (fragment): SV40 (simian virus 40) small t antigen
   2920..4098    +  promoter       EF-1α promoter: strong constitutive promoter for human elongation factor EF-1α
   4115..5569    +  CDS            ZNF274 (fragment): ZN274_HUMAN - Also known as ZKSCAN19. Experimental evidence at protein level: Swiss-Prot protein existence level 1. Probable transcription repressor. Specifically binds to the 3'-end of zinc-finger coding genes and recruiting chromatin-modifying proteins such as SETDB1 and TRIM28/KAP1, leading to transcription repression. The SETDB1-TRIM28-ZNF274 complex may play a role in recruiting ATRX to the 3'-exons of zinc-finger coding genes with atypical chromatin signatures to establish or maintain/protect H3K9me3 at these transcriptionally active regions (PubMed:27029610). From Homo sapiens (Human).
   5963..6016    +  promoter       U6 promoter (fragment): RNA polymerase III promoter for human U6 snRNA
   6058..6646    +  misc_feature   WPRE: woodchuck hepatitis virus posttranscriptional regulatory element
   6697..6716    +  misc_feature   cPPT/CTS (fragment): central polypurine tract and central termination sequence of HIV-1
   6718..6951    +  LTR            3' LTR (ΔU3): self-inactivating 3' long terminal repeat (LTR) from HIV-1
   7029..7150    +  polyA_signal   SV40 poly(A) signal: SV40 polyadenylation signal
   7190..7325    +  rep_origin     SV40 ori: SV40 origin of replication
   7346..7364    -  promoter       T7 promoter: promoter for bacteriophage T7 RNA polymerase
   7372..7527    +  CDS            lacZα (fragment): LacZα fragment of β-galactosidase; lacZ fragment
   7532..7960    +  rep_origin     f1 ori (sequence partly withheld): f1 bacteriophage origin of replication; arrow indicates direction of (+) strand synthesis
   8013..8117    +  promoter       AmpR promoter: bla
   8118..8978    +  CDS            AmpR: β-lactamase; bla; confers resistance to ampicillin, carbenicillin, and related antibiotics
   9149..9737    +  rep_origin     ori: high-copy-number ColE1/pMB1/pBR322/pUC origin of replication
   9920..10012   +  CDS            lacI (fragment): lac repressor; lacI; The lac repressor binds to the lac operator to inhibit transcription in E. coli. This inhibition can be relieved by adding lactose or isopropyl-β-D-thiogalactopyranoside (IPTG).
  10025..10046   +  protein_bind   CAP binding site: CAP binding activates transcription in the presence of cAMP. E. coli catabolite activator protein
  10061..10091   +  promoter       lac promoter: promoter for the E. coli lac operon
  10099..10115   +  protein_bind   lac operator: The lac repressor binds to the lac operator to inhibit transcription in E. coli. This inhibition can be relieved by adding lactose or isopropyl-β-D-thiogalactopyranoside (IPTG). lac repressor encoded by lacI
  10160..10178   +  promoter       T3 promoter: promoter for bacteriophage T3 RNA polymerase
