[The description below was written by a language model from this plasmid's Addgene catalogue record and pLannotate feature annotations shown in this document.]
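Description:
TFORF2617 is a lentiviral mammalian expression plasmid built on the pLX_TRC317 backbone and carrying the human transcription factor ZNF274 (also known as ZKSCAN19) as a synthesized open reading frame. It belongs to a large barcoded transcription factor ORF collection: each clone pairs its ORF with a unique 24-bp barcode so that the factor delivered to a cell can be identified by sequencing in pooled overexpression screens, such as those for directed differentiation. In bacteria the plasmid is maintained through a high-copy ColE1/pUC-type origin and ampicillin resistance (AmpR). An f1 origin and remnants of a lacZα/lac promoter cloning region flanked by T7 and T3 promoters are also present. The depositor notes that recombination can occur, as is common for LTR-containing plasmids.

The viral cassette has a third-generation layout. An RSV promoter drives a truncated HIV-1 5' LTR, followed by the Ψ packaging signal, a gag fragment, the RRE for Rev-dependent export of genomic RNA, and a cPPT/CTS. It ends in a self-inactivating ΔU3 3' LTR with an SV40 polyadenylation signal downstream. Within the provirus, an SV40 early promoter expresses puromycin N-acetyltransferase for selection of transduced cells, and a separate EF-1α promoter constitutively drives ZNF274, with a WPRE downstream to enhance transcript expression. The annotation matches ZNF274, a probable KRAB-associated repressor that recruits SETDB1 and TRIM28 to the 3' ends of zinc-finger genes, over about 1.46 kb of the stated 1.9 kb insert. The remainder, presumably including the barcode, is not separately annotated apart from a short U6 promoter fragment match.
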