Addgene plasmid #144138: TFORF2617
Purpose: Lentiviral vector for overexpressing transcription factor ORFs with unique 24-bp barcodes. Barcodes facilitate identification of transcription factors in pooled screens.
Depositing lab: Feng Zhang. Depositing organization: Broad Institute. Publication: A transcription factor atlas of directed differentiation. Joung J, Ma S, Tay T, Geiger-Schuller KR, Kirchgatterer PC, Verdine VK, Guo B, Arias-Garcia MA, Allen WE, Singh A, Kuksenko O, Abudayyeh OO, Gootenberg JS, Fu Z, Macrae RK, Buenrostro JD, Regev A, Zhang F. Cell. 2023 Jan 5;186(1):209-229.e26. doi: 10.1016/j.cell.2022.11.026. PubMed 36608654.
Backbone
  Vector backbone: pLX_TRC317
  Backbone manufacturer: Broad Institute Genetic Perturbation Platform
  Backbone size w/o insert (bp): 8264
  Vector type: Mammalian Expression, Lentiviral
  Selectable markers: Puromycin
Growth in bacteria
  Bacterial resistance: Ampicillin, 100 μg/mL
  Growth temperature: 37°C
  Growth strain: NEB Stable
  Copy number: High Copy
Gene/Insert
  Gene/Insert name: ZNF274
  Species: H. sapiens (human)
  Insert size (bp): 1937
  Entrez Gene: ZNF274 (a.k.a. HFB101, ZF2, ZKSCAN19, ZSCAN51)
  Promoter: EF1a
  Cloning method: Unknown
  Sequencing primers: 5′ GGGTGGAGACTGAAGTTAGGCCAG; 3′ CACATAGCGTAAAAGGAGCAACATAG
Terms and licenses: Academic/Nonprofit Terms; Industry Terms: Not Available to Industry
Depositor comments: NM_001278734,ENST00000326804 . The transcription factor ORF portion of this plasmid was synthesized by Genewiz. Please test multiple small colonies in case of plasmid recombination. To make this collection available in a timely manner, a portion of this collection was not fully sequenced by Addgene. If an Addgene verified full plasmid sequence is not available, please contact us prior to placing an order to request the full sequence.
How to cite: TFORF2617 was a gift from Feng Zhang (Addgene plasmid # 144138 ; http://n2t.net/addgene:144138 ; RRID:Addgene_144138)
