>Addgene plasmid #144138 | TFORF2617 | depositor partial sequence | sequence record 284538 | Insert
ACCGCCACCATGCTGGAGAACTACAGGAACCTGGTCTCAGTGGAACATCAGCTTTCCAAACCAGATGTGG
TATCTCAGTTAGAGGAGGCAGAAGATTTCTGGCCAGTGGAGAGAGGAATTCCTCAAGACACCATTCCAGA
GTATCCTGAGCTCCAGCTGGACCCTAAATTGGATCCTCTTCCTGCTGAGAGTCCCCTAATGAACATTGAG
GTTGTTGAGGTCCTCACACTGAACCAGGAGGTGGCTGGTCCCCGGAATGCCCAGATCCAGGCCCTATATG
CTGAAGATGGAAGCCTGAGTGCAGATGCCCCCAGTGAGCAGGTCCAACAGCAGGGCAAGCATCCAGGTGA
CCCTGAGGCCGCGCGCCAGAGGTTCCGGCAGTTCCGTTATAAGGACATGACAGGTCCCCGGGAGGCCCTG
GACCAGCTCCGAGAGCTGTGTCACCAGTGGCTACAGCCTAAGGCACGCTCCAAGGAGCAGATCCTGGAGC
TGCTGGTGCTGGAGCAGTTCCTAGGTGCACTGCCTGTGAAGCTCCGGACATGGGTGGAATCGCAGCACCC
AGAGAACTGCCAAGAGGTGGTGGCCCTGGTAGAGGGTGTGACCTGGATGTCTGAGGAGGAAGTACTTCCT
GCAGGACAACCTGCCGAGGGCACCACCTGCTGCCTCGAGGTCACTGCCCAGCAGGAGGAGAAGCAGGAGG
ATGCAGCCATCTGCCCAGTGACAGTGCTCCCTGAGGAGCCAGTGACCTTCCAGGATGTGGCTGTGGACTT
CAGCCGGGAGGAGTGGGGGCTGCTGGGCCCGACACAGAGGACCGAGTACCGCGATGTGATGCTGGAGACC
TTTGGGCACCTGGTCTCTGTGGGGTGGGAGACTACACTGGAAAATAAAGAGTTAGCTCCAAATTCTGACA
TTCCTGAGGAAGAACCAGCCCCCAGCCTGAAAGTACAAGAATCCTCAAGGGATTGTGCCTTGTCCTCTAC
ATTAGAAGATACCTTGCAGGGTGGGGTCCAGGAAGTCCAAGACACAGTGTTGAAGCAGATGGAGTCTGCT
CAGGAAAAAGACCTTCCTCAGAAGAAGCACTTTGACAACCGTGAGTCCCAGGCAAACAGTGGTGCTCTTG
ACACAAACCAAGTTTCGCTCCAGAAAATTGACAACCCTGAGTCCCAGGCAAACAGTGGCGCTCTTGACAC
AAACCAAGTTTTGCTCCACAAAATTCCTCCTAGAAAACGATTGCGCAAACGTGACTCACAAGTTAAAAGT
ATGAAACATAATTCACGTGTAAAAATTCATCAGAAGAGCTGTGAAAGGCAAAAGGCCAAGGAAGGCAATG
GTTGTAGGAAAACCTTCAGTCGGAGTACTAAACAGATTACGTTTATAAGAATTCACAAGGGGAGCCAAGT
TTGCCGATGCAGTGAATGTGGTAAAATATTCCGGAACCCAAGATACTTTTCTGTGCATAAGAAAATCCAT
ACCGGAGAGAGGCCCTATGTGTGTCAAGACTGTGGGAAAGGATTTGTTCAGAGCTCTTCCCTCACACAGC
ATCAGAGAGTTCATTCTGGAGAGAGACCATTTGAATGTCAGGAGTGTGGGAGGACCTTCAATGATCGCTC
AGCCATCTCCCAGCACCTGAGGACTCACACTGGCGCTAAGCCCTACAAGTGTCAGGACTGTGGAAAAGCC
TTCCGCCAGAGCTCCCACCTCATCAGACATCAGAGGACTCACACCGGGGAGCGCCCATATGCATGCAACA
AATGTGGAAAGGCCTTCACCCAGAGCTCACACCTTATTGGGCACCAGAGAACCCACAATAGGACAAAGCG
AAAGAAGAAACAGCCTACCTCATAGTAATGAACTAGTCCGTAACTTGAAAGTATTTCGATTTCTTGGCTT
TATATATCTTGTGGAAAGGACGATGCCCTGGTATTCCCACGGTCATA
