>Addgene plasmid #144138 | TFORF2617 | depositor partial sequence | sequence record 284539 | Barcode
TGCCCTGGTATTCCCACGGTCATA
